Addgene plasmid #239486: MQ1v-dCas9-cSRDX (M40)
Purpose: Encodes a CRISPR/dCas9-based fusion protein designed for targeted DNA methylation.
Depositing lab: Jian-Kang Zhu. Depositing organization: Southern University of Science and Technology. Publication: Versatile molecular tools enabling customizable DNA methylation editing in Arabidopsis. He L, Yao Y, You Y, Wei X, Ma Y, Yuan W, Lang Z, Zhu JK. Nat Commun. 2025 Dec 6. doi: 10.1038/s41467-025-66933-z. PubMed 41353342.
Backbone
  Vector backbone: pCAMBIA1300
  Vector type: Plant Expression, CRISPR
Growth in bacteria
  Bacterial resistance: Kanamycin, 50 μg/mL
  Growth temperature: 37°C
  Growth strain: DH5alpha
  Copy number: High Copy
Gene/Insert
  Gene/Insert name: RPS5A-MQ1v-XTEN80-NLS-dCas9-2xNLS-XTEN16-SRDX
  Species: A. thaliana (mustard weed), Synthetic
Terms and licenses: Academic/Nonprofit Terms; Industry Terms: Not Available to Industry
How to cite: MQ1v-dCas9-cSRDX (M40) was a gift from Jian-Kang Zhu (Addgene plasmid # 239486 ; http://n2t.net/addgene:239486 ; RRID:Addgene_239486)
