[The description below was written by a language model from this plasmid's Addgene catalogue record and pLannotate feature annotations shown in this document.]
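Description:
MQ1v-dCas9-cSRDX (M40) is a 16.7 kb Agrobacterium binary vector built on pCAMBIA1300 for plant expression of a CRISPR/dCas9-based DNA methylation editor. It is propagated in E. coli through a high-copy ColE1/pUC-type origin under kanamycin selection. The pVS1 oriV, RepA and StaA functions support replication and stable maintenance in Agrobacterium, and a pBR322 bom site is also present. The sequence between the right and left T-DNA border repeats is what is transferred into the plant genome. It carries a hygromycin phosphotransferase gene driven by an enhanced CaMV 35S promoter with a CaMV poly(A) signal, which allows selection of transformed plants.

According to the insert name, the payload is a single fusion protein expressed from the Arabidopsis RPS5A promoter. The annotation tool does not label this promoter. It reports only short fragments matching the Arabidopsis HST gene upstream of the coding region, which probably reflect genomic sequence carried along with the promoter fragment. The open reading frame begins with MQ1v, a variant of the Spiroplasma M.SssI CG-specific de novo methyltransferase. This is joined by an XTEN80 linker and an SV40 NLS to S. pyogenes Cas9, which the record describes as nuclease-dead dCas9. Further NLS sequence follows (two copies by name, one annotated), then an XTEN16 linker and a C-terminal SRDX motif, a plant EAR-type transcriptional repression domain, and the unit ends at a NOS terminator. No guide RNA cassette is annotated, and the record does not state how guides are supplied. The construct is intended for guide-directed deposition of CG methylation at chosen loci, and the associated work concerns customizable methylation editing in Arabidopsis.
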