Features (pLannotate 1.2.2; 28 found; start..end, strand, type, name):
     72..440     +  CDS            HST (fragment): HSTC_ARATH - Also known as HPT2, VTE2-2. Experimental evidence at protein level: Swiss-Prot protein existence level 1. Involved in the synthesis of plastoquinone-9. Can use both homogentisic acid and 2,5-dihydroxyphenylacetic acid gamma-lactone as prenyl acceptors, and solanesyl diphosphate > farnesyl diphosphate > geranylgeranyl diphosphate >> phytyl diphosphate as prenyl donors. Do not catalyze the decardoxylation of homogentisate uncoupled from prenylation. From Arabidopsis thaliana (Mouse-ear cress).
    592..675     +  CDS            HST (fragment): HSTC_ARATH - Also known as HPT2, VTE2-2. Experimental evidence at protein level: Swiss-Prot protein existence level 1. Involved in the synthesis of plastoquinone-9. Can use both homogentisic acid and 2,5-dihydroxyphenylacetic acid gamma-lactone as prenyl acceptors, and solanesyl diphosphate > farnesyl diphosphate > geranylgeranyl diphosphate >> phytyl diphosphate as prenyl donors. Do not catalyze the decardoxylation of homogentisate uncoupled from prenylation. From Arabidopsis thaliana (Mouse-ear cress).
    941..1015    +  CDS            HST (fragment): HSTC_ARATH - Also known as HPT2, VTE2-2. Experimental evidence at protein level: Swiss-Prot protein existence level 1. Involved in the synthesis of plastoquinone-9. Can use both homogentisic acid and 2,5-dihydroxyphenylacetic acid gamma-lactone as prenyl acceptors, and solanesyl diphosphate > farnesyl diphosphate > geranylgeranyl diphosphate >> phytyl diphosphate as prenyl donors. Do not catalyze the decardoxylation of homogentisate uncoupled from prenylation. From Arabidopsis thaliana (Mouse-ear cress).
   1718..2872    +  CDS            sssIM: MTSI_SPISQ - Also known as mssSI. Protein inferred from homology: Swiss-Prot protein existence level 3. This de-novo methylase methylates completely and exclusively CG residues in Spiroplasma strain MQ-1 DNA. From Spiroplasma monobiae (strain ATCC 33825 / MQ-1).
   3119..3139    +  CDS            SV40 NLS: nuclear localization signal of SV40 (simian virus 40) large T antigen
   3140..7243    +  CDS            Cas9: Cas9 (Csn1) endonuclease from the Streptococcus pyogenes Type II CRISPR/Cas system generates RNA-guided double strand breaks in DNA
   7259..7279    +  CDS            SV40 NLS: nuclear localization signal of SV40 (simian virus 40) large T antigen
   7498..7750    +  terminator     NOS terminator: nopaline synthase terminator and poly(A) signal
   7752..7770    -  misc_feature   MCS (fragment): pUC18/19 multiple cloning site
   7801..7823    -  protein_bind   lac operator (fragment): The lac repressor binds to the lac operator to inhibit transcription in E. coli. This inhibition can be relieved by adding lactose or isopropyl-β-D-thiogalactopyranoside (IPTG). lac repressor encoded by lacI
   7827..7857    -  promoter       lac promoter: promoter for the E. coli lac operon
   7872..7893    -  protein_bind   CAP binding site: CAP binding activates transcription in the presence of cAMP. E. coli catabolite activator protein
   7906..7994    -  CDS            lacI (fragment): lac repressor; lacI; The lac repressor binds to the lac operator to inhibit transcription in E. coli. This inhibition can be relieved by adding lactose or isopropyl-β-D-thiogalactopyranoside (IPTG).
   8084..8760    +  promoter       CaMV 35S promoter (enhanced): cauliflower mosaic virus 35S promoter with a duplicated enhancer region
   8827..9852    +  CDS            HygR: hygromycin B phosphotransferase confers resistance to hygromycin
   9893..10067   +  polyA_signal   CaMV poly(A) signal: cauliflower mosaic virus polyadenylation signal
  10145..10169   -  misc_feature   LB T-DNA repeat: left border repeat from nopaline C58 T-DNA
  10594..11388   +  CDS            KanR: aminoglycoside phosphotransferase; aphA-3; confers resistance to kanamycin
  11475..12063   +  rep_origin     ori: high-copy-number ColE1/pMB1/pBR322/pUC origin of replication
  12249..12389   -  misc_feature   bom: basis of mobility region from pBR322
  12491..12530   -  CDS            rop (fragment): Rop protein, which maintains plasmids at low copy number; rop
  12733..12927   -  rep_origin     pVS1 oriV: origin of replication for the Pseudomonas plasmid pVS1 (Heeb et al., 2000)
  12993..14066   -  CDS            pVS1 RepA: replication protein from the Pseudomonas plasmid pVS1 (Heeb et al., 2000)
  14495..15124   -  CDS            pVS1 StaA: stability protein from the Pseudomonas plasmid pVS1 (Heeb et al., 2000)
  15684..16085   -  CDS            Y4CG_SINFN (fragment): Protein inferred from homology: Swiss-Prot protein existence level 3. From Sinorhizobium fredii (strain NBRC 101917 / NGR234).
  16425..16449   -  misc_feature   RB T-DNA repeat: right border repeat from nopaline C58 T-DNA
  16515..16669   -  CDS            lacZα (fragment): LacZα fragment of β-galactosidase; lacZ fragment
  16672..29      -  misc_feature   MCS (fragment) (across the origin): pUC18/19 multiple cloning site
>Addgene plasmid #239486 | MQ1v-dCas9-cSRDX (M40) | addgene full sequence | sequence record 481935 | Addgene NGS Result
AGCTTGCATGCCTGCAGGTCGACTCTAGACCCGGGGATATATTACTCAACTTTTGATTCGCTATTTGCTG
TGCACCTGTGGCGTTCATCACATCTTTTGTGACACTGTTTGCACTGGTCATTGCTATTACAAAGGACCTT
CCTGATGTTGAAGGAGATCGAAAGTAAGTAACTGCACGCATAACCATTTTCTTTCCGCTCTTTGGCTCAA
TCCATTTGACAGTCAAAGACAATGTTTAACCAGCTCCGTTTGATATATTGTCTTTATGTGTTTGTTCAAG
CATGTTTAGTTAATCATGCCTTTGATTGATCTTGAATAGGTTCCAAATATCAACCCTGGCAACAAAACTT
GGAGTGAGAAACATTGCATTCCTCGGTTCTGGACTTCTGCTAGTAAATTATGTTTCAGCCATATCACTAG
CTTTCTACATGCCTCAGGTGAATTCATCTATTTCCGTCTTAACTATTTCGGTTAATTAAAGCACGAACAC
CATTACTGCATGTAGAAGCTTGATAAACTATCGCCACCAATTTATTTTTGTTGCGATATTGTTACTTTCC
TCAGTATGCAGCTTTGAAAAGACCAACCCTCTTATCCTTTAACAATGAACAGGTTTTTAGAGGTAGCTTG
ATGATTCCTGCACATGTGATCTTGGCTTCAGGCTTAATTTTCCAGGTAAAGCATTATGAGATACTCTTAT
ATCTCTTACATACTTTTGAGATAATGCACAAGAACTTCATAACTATATGCTTTAGTTTCTGCATTTGACA
CTGCCAAATTCATTAATCTCTAATATCTTTGTTGTTGATCTTTGGTAGACATGGGTACTAGAAAAAGCAA
ACTACACCAAGGTAAAATACTTTTGTACAAACATAAACTCGTTATCACGGAACATCAATGGAGTGTATAT
CTAACGGAGTGTAGAAACATTTGATTATTGCAGGAAGCTATCTCAGGATATTATCGGTTTATATGGAATC
TCTTCTACGCAGAGTATCTGTTATTCCCCTTCCTCTAGCTTTCAATTTCATGGTGAGGATATGCAGTTTT
CTTTGTATATCATTCTTCTTCTTCTTTGTAGCTTGGAGTCAAAATCGGTTCCTTCATGTACATACATCAA
GGATATGTCCTTCTGAATTTTTATATCTTGCAATAAAAATGCTTGTACCAATTGAAACACCAGCTTTTTG
AGTTCTATGATCACTGACTTGGTTCTAACCAAAAAAAAAAAAAATGTTTAATTTACATATCTAAAAGTAG
GTTTAGGGAAACCTAAACAGTAAAATATTTGTATATTATTCGAATTTCACTCATCATAAAAACTTAAATT
GCACCATAAAATTTTGTTTTACTATTAATGATGTAATTTGTGTAACTTAAGATAAAAATAATATTCCGTA
AGTTAACCGGCTAAAACCACGTATAAACCAGGGAACCTGTTAAACCGGTTCTTTACTGGATAAAGAAATG
AAAGCCCATGTAGACAGCTCCATTAGAGCCCAAACCCTAAATTTCTCATCTATATAAAAGGAGTGACATT
AGGGTTTTTGTTCGTCCTCTTAAAGCTTCTCGTTTTCTCTGCCGTCTCTCTCATTCGCGCGACGCAAACG
ATCTTCAGGTGATCTTCTTTCTCCAAATCCTCTCTCATAACTCTGATTTCGTACTTGTGTATTTGAGCTC
ACGCTCTGTTTCTCTCACCACAGCCATGGCTAGAGATTCTAAGGTTGAGAACAAGACTAAGAAATTGAGA
GTTTTCGAAGCTTTCGCTGGAATTGGTGCTCAGAGAAAGGCTCTTGAGAAAGTTAGAAAAGATGAGTATG
AAATCGTTGGATTGGCTGAATGGTACGTTCCTGCTATCGTTATGTACCAAGCTATCCATAACAACTTCCA
TACTAAGCTTGAGTACAAGTCTGTTTCTAGAGAAGAGATGATCGATTACCTTGAAAACAAGACATTGTCT
TGGAACTCTAAGAACCCAGTTTCTAACGGATACTGGAAGAGAAAGAAAGATGATGAGCTTAAGATCATCT
ACAACGCTATCAAGTTGTCTGAGAAGGAGGGTAACATCTTCGATATCAGAGATCTTTACAAGAGAACTTT
GAAGAACATCGATCTTTTGACATACTCTTTCCCTTGTCAAGATCTTTCTCAGTTGGGAATCCAAAAGGGT
ATGAAAAGAGGATCTGGTACTAGATCTGGACTTTTGTGGGAAATTGAAAGAGCTCTTGATTCTACAGAGA
AGAACGATTTGCCAAAGTACCTTTTGATGGAAAACGTTGGTGCTCTTTTGCATAAGAAAAATGAAGAGGA
ATTGAACCAATGGAAGCAGAAACTTGAGTCTTTGGGATACCAGAATTCTATTGAAGTTCTTAACGCTGCT
GATTTTGGTTCTTCTCAAGCTAGAAGAAGAGTTTTCATGATCTCTACTCTTAATGAGTTCGTTGAATTGC
CTAAGGGTGATAAGAAGCCAAAGTCTATCAAGAAAGTTCTTAACAAGATCGTTTCTGAGAAGGATATCCT
TAACAACCTTTTGAAGTACAACTTGACTGAATTCAAGAAAACAAAGTCTAACATCAACAAGGCTTCTTTG
ATCGGATACTCTAAATTTAACTCTGAGGGTTATGTTTACGATCCTGAATTCACAGGACCAACTCTTACAG
CTTCTGGTGCTAATTCTAGAATCAAGATCAAGGATGGATCTAACATCAGAAAGATGAACTCTGATGAGAC
TTTTCTTTACATCGGATTCGATTCTCAGGATGGAAAGAGAGTTAACGAGATCGAATTCTTGACAGAAAAC
CAAAAGATCTTCGTTTGTGGTAACTCTATCTCTGTTGAGGTTCTTGAAGCTATTATCGATAAAATCGGAG
GTCCTTCTGGAGGGCCGAGCTCTGGCGCACCCCCACCAAGTGGAGGGTCTCCTGCCGGGTCCCCAACATC
TACTGAAGAAGGCACCAGCGAATCCGCAACGCCCGAGTCAGGCCCTGGTACATCCACAGAACCATCTGAA
GGTAGTGCGCCTGGTTCCCCAGCTGGAAGCCCTACTTCCACCGAAGAAGGCACGTCAACCGAACCAAGTG
AAGGATCTGCCCCTGGGACCAGCACTGAACCATCTGAGCCAAAAAAGAAGAGAAAGGTAATGGACAAGAA
GTACAGCATCGGCCTGGCCATCGGCACCAACTCTGTGGGCTGGGCCGTGATCACCGACGAGTACAAGGTG
CCCAGCAAGAAATTCAAGGTGCTGGGCAACACCGACCGGCACAGCATCAAGAAGAACCTGATCGGCGCCC
TGCTGTTCGACAGCGGAGAAACAGCCGAGGCCACCCGGCTGAAGAGAACCGCCAGAAGAAGATACACCAG
ACGGAAGAACCGGATCTGCTATCTGCAAGAGATCTTCAGCAACGAGATGGCCAAGGTGGACGACAGCTTC
TTCCACAGACTGGAAGAGTCCTTCCTGGTGGAAGAGGATAAGAAGCACGAGCGGCACCCCATCTTCGGCA
ACATCGTGGACGAGGTGGCCTACCACGAGAAGTACCCCACCATCTACCACCTGAGAAAGAAACTGGTGGA
CAGCACCGACAAGGCCGACCTGCGGCTGATCTATCTGGCCCTGGCCCACATGATCAAGTTCCGGGGCCAC
TTCCTGATCGAGGGCGACCTGAACCCCGACAACAGCGACGTGGACAAGCTGTTCATCCAGCTGGTGCAGA
CCTACAACCAGCTGTTCGAGGAAAACCCCATCAACGCCAGCGGCGTGGACGCCAAGGCCATCCTGTCTGC
CAGACTGAGCAAGAGCAGACGGCTGGAAAATCTGATCGCCCAGCTGCCCGGCGAGAAGAAGAATGGCCTG
TTCGGCAACCTGATTGCCCTGAGCCTGGGCCTGACCCCCAACTTCAAGAGCAACTTCGACCTGGCCGAGG
ATGCCAAACTGCAGCTGAGCAAGGACACCTACGACGACGACCTGGACAACCTGCTGGCCCAGATCGGCGA
CCAGTACGCCGACCTGTTTCTGGCCGCCAAGAACCTGTCCGACGCCATCCTGCTGAGCGACATCCTGAGA
GTGAACACCGAGATCACCAAGGCCCCCCTGAGCGCCTCTATGATCAAGAGATACGACGAGCACCACCAGG
ACCTGACCCTGCTGAAAGCTCTCGTGCGGCAGCAGCTGCCTGAGAAGTACAAAGAGATTTTCTTCGACCA
GAGCAAGAACGGCTACGCCGGCTACATCGATGGCGGAGCCAGCCAGGAAGAGTTCTACAAGTTCATCAAG
CCCATCCTGGAAAAGATGGACGGCACCGAGGAACTGCTCGTGAAGCTGAACAGAGAGGACCTGCTGCGGA
AGCAGCGGACCTTCGACAACGGCAGCATCCCCCACCAGATCCACCTGGGAGAGCTGCACGCCATTCTGCG
GCGGCAGGAAGATTTTTACCCATTCCTGAAGGACAACCGGGAAAAGATCGAGAAGATCCTGACCTTCCGC
ATCCCCTACTACGTGGGCCCTCTGGCCAGGGGAAACAGCAGATTCGCCTGGATGACCAGAAAGAGCGAGG
AAACCATCACCCCCTGGAACTTCGAGGAAGTGGTGGACAAGGGCGCCAGCGCCCAGAGCTTCATCGAGCG
GATGACCAACTTCGATAAGAACCTGCCCAACGAGAAGGTGCTGCCCAAGCACAGCCTGCTGTACGAGTAC
TTCACCGTGTACAACGAGCTGACCAAAGTGAAATACGTGACCGAGGGAATGAGAAAGCCCGCCTTCCTGA
GCGGCGAGCAGAAAAAAGCCATCGTGGACCTGCTGTTCAAGACCAACCGGAAAGTGACCGTGAAGCAGCT
GAAAGAGGACTACTTCAAGAAAATCGAGTGCTTCGACTCCGTGGAAATCTCCGGCGTGGAAGATCGGTTC
AACGCCTCCCTGGGCACATACCACGATCTGCTGAAAATTATCAAGGACAAGGACTTCCTGGACAATGAGG
AAAACGAGGACATTCTGGAAGATATCGTGCTGACCCTGACACTGTTTGAGGACAGAGAGATGATCGAGGA
ACGGCTGAAAACCTATGCCCACCTGTTCGACGACAAAGTGATGAAGCAGCTGAAGCGGCGGAGATACACC
GGCTGGGGCAGGCTGAGCCGGAAGCTGATCAACGGCATCCGGGACAAGCAGTCCGGCAAGACAATCCTGG
ATTTCCTGAAGTCCGACGGCTTCGCCAACAGAAACTTCATGCAGCTGATCCACGACGACAGCCTGACCTT
TAAAGAGGACATCCAGAAAGCCCAGGTGTCCGGCCAGGGCGATAGCCTGCACGAGCACATTGCCAATCTG
GCCGGCAGCCCCGCCATTAAGAAGGGCATCCTGCAGACAGTGAAGGTGGTGGACGAGCTCGTGAAAGTGA
TGGGCCGGCACAAGCCCGAGAACATCGTGATCGAAATGGCCAGAGAGAACCAGACCACCCAGAAGGGACA
GAAGAACAGCCGCGAGAGAATGAAGCGGATCGAAGAGGGCATCAAAGAGCTGGGCAGCCAGATCCTGAAA
GAACACCCCGTGGAAAACACCCAGCTGCAGAACGAGAAGCTGTACCTGTACTACCTGCAGAATGGGCGGG
ATATGTACGTGGACCAGGAACTGGACATCAACCGGCTGTCCGACTACGATGTGGACGCTATCGTGCCTCA
GAGCTTTCTGAAGGACGACTCCATCGATAACAAAGTGCTGACTCGGAGCGACAAGAACCGGGGCAAGAGC
GACAACGTGCCCTCCGAAGAGGTCGTGAAGAAGATGAAGAACTACTGGCGCCAGCTGCTGAATGCCAAGC
TGATTACCCAGAGGAAGTTCGACAATCTGACCAAGGCCGAGAGAGGCGGCCTGAGCGAACTGGATAAGGC
CGGCTTCATCAAGAGACAGCTGGTGGAAACCCGGCAGATCACAAAGCACGTGGCACAGATCCTGGACTCC
CGGATGAACACTAAGTACGACGAGAACGACAAACTGATCCGGGAAGTGAAAGTGATCACCCTGAAGTCCA
AGCTGGTGTCCGATTTCCGGAAGGATTTCCAGTTTTACAAAGTGCGCGAGATCAACAACTACCACCACGC
CCACGACGCCTACCTGAACGCCGTCGTGGGAACCGCCCTGATCAAAAAGTACCCTAAGCTGGAAAGCGAG
TTCGTGTACGGCGACTACAAGGTGTACGACGTGCGGAAGATGATCGCCAAGAGCGAGCAGGAAATCGGCA
AGGCTACCGCCAAGTACTTCTTCTACAGCAACATCATGAACTTTTTCAAGACCGAGATTACCCTGGCCAA
CGGCGAGATCCGGAAGCGGCCTCTGATCGAGACAAACGGCGAAACAGGCGAGATCGTGTGGGATAAGGGC
CGGGACTTTGCCACCGTGCGGAAAGTGCTGTCTATGCCCCAAGTGAATATCGTGAAAAAGACCGAGGTGC
AGACAGGCGGCTTCAGCAAAGAGTCTATCCTGCCCAAGAGGAACAGCGACAAGCTGATCGCCAGAAAGAA
GGACTGGGACCCTAAGAAGTACGGCGGCTTCGACAGCCCCACCGTGGCCTATTCTGTGCTGGTGGTGGCC
AAAGTGGAAAAGGGCAAGTCCAAGAAACTGAAGAGTGTGAAAGAGCTGCTGGGGATCACCATCATGGAAA
GAAGCAGCTTCGAGAAGAATCCCATCGACTTTCTGGAAGCCAAGGGCTACAAAGAAGTGAAAAAGGACCT
GATCATCAAGCTGCCTAAGTACTCCCTGTTCGAGCTGGAAAACGGCCGGAAGAGAATGCTGGCCTCTGCC
GGCGAACTGCAGAAGGGAAACGAACTGGCCCTGCCCTCCAAATATGTGAACTTCCTGTACCTGGCCAGCC
ACTATGAGAAGCTGAAGGGCTCCCCCGAGGATAATGAGCAGAAACAGCTGTTTGTGGAACAGCACAAACA
CTACCTGGACGAGATCATCGAGCAGATCAGCGAGTTCTCCAAGAGAGTGATCCTGGCCGACGCTAATCTG
GACAAGGTGCTGAGCGCCTACAACAAGCACAGAGACAAGCCTATCAGAGAGCAGGCCGAGAATATCATCC
ACCTGTTTACCCTGACCAATCTGGGAGCCCCTGCCGCCTTCAAGTACTTTGACACCACCATCGACCGGAA
GAGGTACACCAGCACCAAAGAGGTGCTGGACGCCACCCTGATCCACCAGAGCATCACCGGCCTGTACGAG
ACACGGATCGACCTGTCTCAGCTGGGAGGCGACGGTGGCGGAGGCTCGCCAAAAAAGAAGAGAAAGGTAG
ACCCAAAGAAAAAACGAAAAGTAAGCGGAAGTGAGACCCCAGGTACATCCGAATCAGCAACGCCTGAAAG
CCTTGATCTTGACCTCGAACTCAGACTTGGATTTGCTCTCGATCTCGACCTTGAACTTAGACTCGGATTT
GCTCTTGACCTCGATCTTGAGCTTAGACTCGGATTCGCTTAAGGATCCTGATTGATCGATAGAGCTCGAA
TTTCCCCGATCGTTCAAACATTTGGCAATAAAGTTTCTTAAGATTGAATCCTGTTGCCGGTCTTGCGATG
ATTATCATATAATTTCTGTTGAATTACGTTAAGCATGTAATAATTAACATGTAATGCATGACGTTATTTA
TGAGATGGGTTTTTATGATTAGAGTCCCGCAATTATACATTTAATACGCGATAGAAAACAAAATATAGCG
CGCAAACTAGGATAAATTATCGCGCGCGGTGTCATCTATGTTACTAGATCGGGGTACCGAGCTCGAATTC
GTAATCATGTCATAGCTGTTTCCTGTGTGAAATTGTTATCCGCTCACAATTCCACACAACATACGAGCCG
GAAGCATAAAGTGTAAAGCCTGGGGTGCCTAATGAGTGAGCTAACTCACATTAATTGCGTTGCGCTCACT
GCCCGCTTTCCAGTCGGGAAACCTGTCGTGCCAGCTGCATTAATGAATCGGCCAACGCGCGGGGAGAGGC
GGTTTGCGTATTGGCTAGAGCAGCTTGCCAACATGGTGGAGCACGACACTCTCGTCTACTCCAAGAATAT
CAAAGATACAGTCTCAGAAGACCAAAGGGCTATTGAGACTTTTCAACAAAGGGTAATATCGGGAAACCTC
CTCGGATTCCATTGCCCAGCTATCTGTCACTTCATCAAAAGGACAGTAGAAAAGGAAGGTGGCACCTACA
AATGCCATCATTGCGATAAAGGAAAGGCTATCGTTCAAGATGCCTCTGCCGACAGTGGTCCCAAAGATGG
ACCCCCACCCACGAGGAGCATCGTGGAAAAAGAAGACGTTCCAACCACGTCTTCAAAGCAAGTGGATTGA
TGTGAACATGGTGGAGCACGACACTCTCGTCTACTCCAAGAATATCAAAGATACAGTCTCAGAAGACCAA
AGGGCTATTGAGACTTTTCAACAAAGGGTAATATCGGGAAACCTCCTCGGATTCCATTGCCCAGCTATCT
GTCACTTCATCAAAAGGACAGTAGAAAAGGAAGGTGGCACCTACAAATGCCATCATTGCGATAAAGGAAA
GGCTATCGTTCAAGATGCCTCTGCCGACAGTGGTCCCAAAGATGGACCCCCACCCACGAGGAGCATCGTG
GAAAAAGAAGACGTTCCAACCACGTCTTCAAAGCAAGTGGATTGATGTGATATCTCCACTGACGTAAGGG
ATGACGCACAATCCCACTATCCTTCGCAAGACCCTTCCTCTATATAAGGAAGTTCATTTCATTTGGAGAG
GACACGCTGAAATCACCAGTCTCTCTCTACAAATCTATCTCTCTCGAGCTTTCGCAGATCCGGGGGGCAA
TGAGATATGAAAAAGCCTGAACTCACCGCGACGTCTGTCGAGAAGTTTCTGATCGAAAAGTTCGACAGCG
TCTCCGACCTGATGCAGCTCTCGGAGGGCGAAGAATCTCGTGCTTTCAGCTTCGATGTAGGAGGGCGTGG
ATATGTCCTGCGGGTAAATAGCTGCGCCGATGGTTTCTACAAAGATCGTTATGTTTATCGGCACTTTGCA
TCGGCCGCGCTCCCGATTCCGGAAGTGCTTGACATTGGGGAGTTTAGCGAGAGCCTGACCTATTGCATCT
CCCGCCGTTCACAGGGTGTCACGTTGCAAGACCTGCCTGAAACCGAACTGCCCGCTGTTCTACAACCGGT
CGCGGAGGCTATGGATGCGATCGCTGCGGCCGATCTTAGCCAGACGAGCGGGTTCGGCCCATTCGGACCG
CAAGGAATCGGTCAATACACTACATGGCGTGATTTCATATGCGCGATTGCTGATCCCCATGTGTATCACT
GGCAAACTGTGATGGACGACACCGTCAGTGCGTCCGTCGCGCAGGCTCTCGATGATCTGATGCTTTGGGC
CGAGGACTGCCCCGAAGTCCGGCACCTCGTGCACGCGGATTTCGGCTCCAACAATGTCCTGACGGACAAT
GGCCGCATAACAGCGGTCATTGACTGGAGCGAGGCGATGTTCGGGGATTCCCAATACGAGGTCGCCAACA
TCTTCTTCTGGAGGCCGTGGTTGGCTTGTATGGAGCAGCAGACGCGCTACTTCGAGCGGAGGCATCCGGA
GCTTGCAGGATCGCCACGACTCCGGGCGTATATGCTCCGCATTGGTCTTGACCAACTCTATCAGAGCTTG
GTTGACGGCAATTTCGATGATGCAGCTTGGGCGCAGGGTCGATGCGACGCAATCGTCCGATCCGGAGCCG
GGACTGTCGGGCGTACACAAATCGCCCGCAGAAGCGCGGCCGTCTGGACCGATGGCTGTGTAGAAGTACT
CGCCGATAGTGGAAACCGACGCCCCAGCACTCGTCCGAGGGCAAAGAAATAGAGTAGATGCCGACCGGGA
TCTGTCGATCGACAAGCTCGAGTTTCTCCATAATAATGTGTGAGTAGTTCCCAGATAAGGGAATTAGGGT
TCCTATAGGGTTTCGCTCATGTGTTGAGCATATAAGAAACCCTTAGTATGTATTTGTATTTGTAAAATAC
TTCTATCAATAAAATTTCTAATTCCTAAAACCAAAATCCAGTACTAAAATCCAGATCCCCCGAATTAATT
CGGCGTTAATTCAGTACATTAAAAACGTCCGCAATGTGTTATTAAGTTGTCTAAGCGTCAATTTGTTTAC
ACCACAATATATCCTGCCACCAGCCAGCCAACAGCTCCCCGACCGGCAGCTCGGCACAAAATCACCACTC
GATACAGGCAGCCCATCAGTCCGGGACGGCGTCAGCGGGAGAGCCGTTGTAAGGCGGCAGACTTTGCTCA
TGTTACCGATGCTATTCGGAAGAACGGCAACTAAGCTGCCGGGTTTGAAACACGGATGATCTCGCGGAGG
GTAGCATGTTGATTGTAACGATGACAGAGCGTTGCTGCCTGTGATCACCGCGGTTTCAAAATCGGCTCCG
TCGATACTATGTTATACGCCAACTTTGAAAACAACTTTGAAAAAGCTGTTTTCTGGTATTTAAGGTTTTA
GAATGCAAGGAACAGTGAATTGGAGTTCGTCTTGTTATAATTAGCTTCTTGGGGTATCTTTAAATACTGT
AGAAAAGAGGAAGGAAATAATAAATGGCTAAAATGAGAATATCACCGGAATTGAAAAAACTGATCGAAAA
ATACCGCTGCGTAAAAGATACGGAAGGAATGTCTCCTGCTAAGGTATATAAGCTGGTGGGAGAAAATGAA
AACCTATATTTAAAAATGACGGACAGCCGGTATAAAGGGACCACCTATGATGTGGAACGGGAAAAGGACA
TGATGCTATGGCTGGAAGGAAAGCTGCCTGTTCCAAAGGTCCTGCACTTTGAACGGCATGATGGCTGGAG
CAATCTGCTCATGAGTGAGGCCGATGGCGTCCTTTGCTCGGAAGAGTATGAAGATGAACAAAGCCCTGAA
AAGATTATCGAGCTGTATGCGGAGTGCATCAGGCTCTTTCACTCCATCGACATATCGGATTGTCCCTATA
CGAATAGCTTAGACAGCCGCTTAGCCGAATTGGATTACTTACTGAATAACGATCTGGCCGATGTGGATTG
CGAAAACTGGGAAGAAGACACTCCATTTAAAGATCCGCGCGAGCTGTATGATTTTTTAAAGACGGAAAAG
CCCGAAGAGGAACTTGTCTTTTCCCACGGCGACCTGGGAGACAGCAACATCTTTGTGAAAGATGGCAAAG
TAAGTGGCTTTATTGATCTTGGGAGAAGCGGCAGGGCGGACAAGTGGTATGACATTGCCTTCTGCGTCCG
GTCGATCAGGGAGGATATCGGGGAAGAACAGTATGTCGAGCTATTTTTTGACTTACTGGGGATCAAGCCT
GATTGGGAGAAAATAAAATATTATATTTTACTGGATGAATTGTTTTAGTACCTAGAATGCATGACCAAAA
TCCCTTAACGTGAGTTTTCGTTCCACTGAGCGTCAGACCCCGTAGAAAAGATCAAAGGATCTTCTTGAGA
TCCTTTTTTTCTGCGCGTAATCTGCTGCTTGCAAACAAAAAAACCACCGCTACCAGCGGTGGTTTGTTTG
CCGGATCAAGAGCTACCAACTCTTTTTCCGAAGGTAACTGGCTTCAGCAGAGCGCAGATACCAAATACTG
TCCTTCTAGTGTAGCCGTAGTTAGGCCACCACTTCAAGAACTCTGTAGCACCGCCTACATACCTCGCTCT
GCTAATCCTGTTACCAGTGGCTGCTGCCAGTGGCGATAAGTCGTGTCTTACCGGGTTGGACTCAAGACGA
TAGTTACCGGATAAGGCGCAGCGGTCGGGCTGAACGGGGGGTTCGTGCACACAGCCCAGCTTGGAGCGAA
CGACCTACACCGAACTGAGATACCTACAGCGTGAGCTATGAGAAAGCGCCACGCTTCCCGAAGGGAGAAA
GGCGGACAGGTATCCGGTAAGCGGCAGGGTCGGAACAGGAGAGCGCACGAGGGAGCTTCCAGGGGGAAAC
GCCTGGTATCTTTATAGTCCTGTCGGGTTTCGCCACCTCTGACTTGAGCGTCGATTTTTGTGATGCTCGT
CAGGGGGGCGGAGCCTATGGAAAAACGCCAGCAACGCGGCCTTTTTACGGTTCCTGGCCTTTTGCTGGCC
TTTTGCTCACATGTTCTTTCCTGCGTTATCCCCTGATTCTGTGGATAACCGTATTACCGCCTTTGAGTGA
GCTGATACCGCTCGCCGCAGCCGAACGACCGAGCGCAGCGAGTCAGTGAGCGAGGAAGCGGAAGAGCGCC
TGATGCGGTATTTTCTCCTTACGCATCTGTGCGGTATTTCACACCGCATATGGTGCACTCTCAGTACAAT
CTGCTCTGATGCCGCATAGTTAAGCCAGTATACACTCCGCTATCGCTACGTGACTGGGTCATGGCTGCGC
CCCGACACCCGCCAACACCCGCTGACGCGCCCTGACGGGCTTGTCTGCTCCCGGCATCCGCTTACAGACA
AGCTGTGACCGTCTCCGGGAGCTGCATGTGTCAGAGGTTTTCACCGTCATCACCGAAACGCGCGAGGCAG
GGTGCCTTGATGTGGGCGCCGGCGGTCGAGTGGCGACGGCGCGGCTTGTCCGCGCCCTGGTAGATTGCCT
GGCCGTAGGCCAGCCATTTTTGAGCGGCCAGCGGCCGCGATAGGCCGACGCGAAGCGGCGGGGCGTAGGG
AGCGCAGCGACCGAAGGGTAGGCGCTTTTTGCAGCTCTTCGGCTGTGCGCTGGCCAGACAGTTATGCACA
GGCCAGGCGGGTTTTAAGAGTTTTAATAAGTTTTAAAGAGTTTTAGGCGGAAAAATCGCCTTTTTTCTCT
TTTATATCAGTCACTTACATGTGTGACCGGTTCCCAATGTACGGCTTTGGGTTCCCAATGTACGGGTTCC
GGTTCCCAATGTACGGCTTTGGGTTCCCAATGTACGTGCTATCCACAGGAAAGAGACCTTTTCGACCTTT
TTCCCCTGCTAGGGCAATTTGCCCTAGCATCTGCTCCGTACATTAGGAACCGGCGGATGCTTCGCCCTCG
ATCAGGTTGCGGTAGCGCATGACTAGGATCGGGCCAGCCTGCCCCGCCTCCTCCTTCAAATCGTACTCCG
GCAGGTCATTTGACCCGATCAGCTTGCGCACGGTGAAACAGAACTTCTTGAACTCTCCGGCGCTGCCACT
GCGTTCGTAGATCGTCTTGAACAACCATCTGGCTTCTGCCTTGCCTGCGGCGCGGCGTGCCAGGCGGTAG
AGAAAACGGCCGATGCCGGGATCGATCAAAAAGTAATCGGGGTGAACCGTCAGCACGTCCGGGTTCTTGC
CTTCTGTGATCTCGCGGTACATCCAATCAGCTAGCTCGATCTCGATGTACTCCGGCCGCCCGGTTTCGCT
CTTTACGATCTTGTAGCGGCTAATCAAGGCTTCACCCTCGGATACCGTCACCAGGCGGCCGTTCTTGGCC
TTCTTCGTACGCTGCATGGCAACGTGCGTGGTGTTTAACCGAATGCAGGTTTCTACCAGGTCGTCTTTCT
GCTTTCCGCCATCGGCTCGCCGGCAGAACTTGAGTACGTCCGCAACGTGTGGACGGAACACGCGGCCGGG
CTTGTCTCCCTTCCCTTCCCGGTATCGGTTCATGGATTCGGTTAGATGGGAAACCGCCATCAGTACCAGG
TCGTAATCCCACACACTGGCCATGCCGGCCGGCCCTGCGGAAACCTCTACGTGCCCGTCTGGAAGCTCGT
AGCGGATCACCTCGCCAGCTCGTCGGTCACGCTTCGACAGACGGAAAACGGCCACGTCCATGATGCTGCG
ACTATCGCGGGTGCCCACGTCATAGAGCATCGGAACGAAAAAATCTGGTTGCTCGTCGCCCTTGGGCGGC
TTCCTAATCGACGGCGCACCGGCTGCCGGCGGTTGCCGGGATTCTTTGCGGATTCGATCAGCGGCCGCTT
GCCACGATTCACCGGGGCGTGCTTCTGCCTCGATGCGTTGCCGCTGGGCGGCCTGCGCGGCCTTCAACTT
CTCCACCAGGTCATCACCCAGCGCCGCGCCGATTTGTACCGGGCCGGATGGTTTGCGACCGCTCACGCCG
ATTCCTCGGGCTTGGGGGTTCCAGTGCCATTGCAGGGCCGGCAGGCAACCCAGCCGCTTACGCCTGGCCA
ACCGCCCGTTCCTCCACACATGGGGCATTCCACGGCGTCGGTGCCTGGTTGTTCTTGATTTTCCATGCCG
CCTCCTTTAGCCGCTAAAATTCATCTACTCATTTATTCATTTGCTCATTTACTCTGGTAGCTGCGCGATG
TATTCAGATAGCAGCTCGGTAATGGTCTTGCCTTGGCGTACCGCGTACATCTTCAGCTTGGTGTGATCCT
CCGCCGGCAACTGAAAGTTGACCCGCTTCATGGCTGGCGTGTCTGCCAGGCTGGCCAACGTTGCAGCCTT
GCTGCTGCGTGCGCTCGGACGGCCGGCACTTAGCGTGTTTGTGCTTTTGCTCATTTTCTCTTTACCTCAT
TAACTCAAATGAGTTTTGATTTAATTTCAGCGGCCAGCGCCTGGACCTCGCGGGCAGCGTCGCCCTCGGG
TTCTGATTCAAGAACGGTTGTGCCGGCGGCGGCAGTGCCTGGGTAGCTCACGCGCTGCGTGATACGGGAC
TCAAGAATGGGCAGCTCGTACCCGGCCAGCGCCTCGGCAACCTCACCGCCGATGCGCGTGCCTTTGATCG
CCCGCGACACGACAAAGGCCGCTTGTAGCCTTCCATCCGTGACCTCAATGCGCTGCTTAACCAGCTCCAC
CAGGTCGGCGGTGGCCCATATGTCGTAAGGGCTTGGCTGCACCGGAATCAGCACGAAGTCGGCTGCCTTG
ATCGCGGACACAGCCAAGTCCGCCGCCTGGGGCGCTCCGTCGATCACTACGAAGTCGCGCCGGCCGATGG
CCTTCACGTCGCGGTCAATCGTCGGGCGGTCGATGCCGACAACGGTTAGCGGTTGATCTTCCCGCACGGC
CGCCCAATCGCGGGCACTGCCCTGGGGATCGGAATCGACTAACAGAACATCGGCCCCGGCGAGTTGCAGG
GCGCGGGCTAGATGGGTTGCGATGGTCGTCTTGCCTGACCCGCCTTTCTGGTTAAGTACAGCGATAACCT
TCATGCGTTCCCCTTGCGTATTTGTTTATTTACTCATCGCATCATATACGCAGCGACCGCATGACGCAAG
CTGTTTTACTCAAATACACATCACCTTTTTAGACGGCGGCGCTCGGTTTCTTCAGCGGCCAAGCTGGCCG
GCCAGGCCGCCAGCTTGGCATCAGACAAACCGGCCAGGATTTCATGCAGCCGCACGGTTGAGACGTGCGC
GGGCGGCTCGAACACGTACCCGGCCGCGATCATCTCCGCCTCGATCTCTTCGGTAATGAAAAACGGTTCG
TCCTGGCCGTCCTGGTGCGGTTTCATGCTTGTTCCTCTTGGCGTTCATTCTCGGCGGCCGCCAGGGCGTC
GGCCTCGGTCAATGCGTCCTCACGGAAGGCACCGCGCCGCCTGGCCTCGGTGGGCGTCACTTCCTCGCTG
CGCTCAAGTGCGCGGTACAGGGTCGAGCGATGCACGCCAAGCAGTGCAGCCGCCTCTTTCACGGTGCGGC
CTTCCTGGTCGATCAGCTCGCGGGCGTGCGCGATCTGTGCCGGGGTGAGGGTAGGGCGGGGGCCAAACTT
CACGCCTCGGGCCTTGGCGGCCTCGCGCCCGCTCCGGGTGCGGTCGATGATTAGGGAACGCTCGAACTCG
GCAATGCCGGCGAACACGGTCAACACCATGCGGCCGGCCGGCGTGGTGGTGTCGGCCCACGGCTCTGCCA
GGCTACGCAGGCCCGCGCCGGCCTCCTGGATGCGCTCGGCAATGTCCAGTAGGTCGCGGGTGCTGCGGGC
CAGGCGGTCTAGCCTGGTCACTGTCACAACGTCGCCAGGGCGTAGGTGGTCAAGCATCCTGGCCAGCTCC
GGGCGGTCGCGCCTGGTGCCGGTGATCTTCTCGGAAAACAGCTTGGTGCAGCCGGCCGCGTGCAGTTCGG
CCCGTTGGTTGGTCAAGTCCTGGTCGTCGGTGCTGACGCGGGCATAGCCCAGCAGGCCAGCGGCGGCGCT
CTTGTTCATGGCGTAATGTCTCCGGTTCTAGTCGCAAGTATTCTACTTTATGCGACTAAAACACGCGACA
AGAAAACGCCAGGAAAAGGGCAGGGCGGCAGCCTGTCGCGTAACTTAGGACTTGTGCGACATGTCGTTTT
CAGAAGACGGCTGCACTGAACGTCAGAAGCCGACTGCACTATAGCAGCGGAGGGGTTGGATCAAAGTACT
TTGATCCCGAGGGGAACCCTGTGGTTGGCATGCACATACAAATGGACGAACGGATAAACCTTTTCACGCC
CTTTTAAATATCCGATTATTCTAATAAACGCTCTTTTCTCTTAGGTTTACCCGCCAATATATCCTGTCAA
ACACTGATAGTTTAAACTGAAGGCGGGAAACGACAATCTGATCCAAGCTCAAGCTGCTCTAGCATTCGCC
ATTCAGGCTGCGCAACTGTTGGGAAGGGCGATCGGTGCGGGCCTCTTCGCTATTACGCCAGCTGGCGAAA
GGGGGATGTGCTGCAAGGCGATTAAGTTGGGTAACGCCAGGGTTTTCCCAGTCACGACGTTGTAAAACGA
CGGCCAGTGCCA
